>Addgene plasmid #110058 | AAV-P(Per2)-DIO-mCherry-Venus-NLS-D2 | depositor full sequence | sequence record 207058 | AAV-P(Per2)-DIO-mCherry-Venus-NLS-D2 sequence 6454 bps
CCTGCAGGCAGCTGCGCGCTCGCTCGCTCACTGAGGCCGCCCGGGCAAAGCCCGGGCGTCGGGCGACCTT
TGGTCGCCCGGCCTCAGTGAGCGAGCGAGCGCGCAGAGAGGGAGTGGCCAACTCCATCACTAGGGGTTCC
TGCGGCCGCACGCGTCGGATTACCGAGGCTGGTCACGTCGTCGCAGGTGATAGGCCGGTGGCCCTGGTCT
CTGCCGGCTGTGAGTTGCGCAGCGGCCAAGCACCATTCCCCCGCGCCGCAGTGGTACGCGCCACTCCGGG
GCTGCACGAGCGGGCCACCGCCGTGCCAGGTGAATGGAAGTCCCGCAGGCCGGAAGTGGACGAGCCTACT
CGCCCGGGCGCGGGGGGGCGCAAGAGCGCGCAGCATCTTCATTGAGGAACCCGGGCGGCGAACATGGAGT
TCCATGTGCGTCTTATGTAAAGAGAGCGACGGGCGTCTCCACCAATTGATGAGCGTAGCTCTCAGGTTCC
GCCCCGCCAGTATGCAAATGAGGTGGCACTCCGACCAATGGCGCGCGCAGGGGCGGGCTCAGCGCGCGCG
GTCACGTTTTCCACTATGTGACAGCGGAGGGCGACGCGGCGGCAGCGGCGCTACTGGGACTAGCGGCTCC
GGGCGGCTGCGGCGCAGGCCGAGCGCACCAAGTGACGGGCCGAGCAAGGGATCTAGAGTCGACTCCGGAA
TAACTTCGTATAGGATACTTTATACGAAGTTATGCAGAATGGTAGCTGGATTGTAGCTGCTATTAGCAAT
ATGAAACCTCTTAATAACTTCGTATAGCATACATTATACGAAGTTATGGCGCGCCGCCACCATGGTGAGC
AAGGGCGAGGAGGATAACATGGCCATCATCAAGGAGTTCATGCGCTTCAAGGTGCACATGGAGGGCTCCG
TGAACGGCCACGAGTTCGAGATCGAGGGCGAGGGCGAGGGCCGCCCCTACGAGGGCACCCAGACCGCCAA
GCTGAAGGTGACCAAGGGTGGCCCCCTGCCCTTCGCCTGGGACATCCTGTCCCCTCAGTTCATGTACGGC
TCCAAGGCCTACGTGAAGCACCCCGCCGACATCCCCGACTACTTGAAGCTGTCCTTCCCCGAGGGCTTCA
AGTGGGAGCGCGTGATGAACTTCGAGGACGGCGGCGTGGTGACCGTGACCCAGGACTCCTCCCTGCAGGA
CGGCGAGTTCATCTACAAGGTGAAGCTGCGCGGCACCAACTTCCCCTCCGACGGCCCCGTAATGCAGAAG
AAGACCATGGGCTGGGAGGCCTCCTCCGAGCGGATGTACCCCGAGGACGGCGCCCTGAAGGGCGAGATCA
AGCAGAGGCTGAAGCTGAAGGACGGCGGCCACTACGACGCTGAGGTCAAGACCACCTACAAGGCCAAGAA
GCCCGTGCAGCTGCCCGGCGCCTACAACGTCAACATCAAGTTGGACATCACCTCCCACAACGAGGACTAC
ACCATCGTGGAACAGTACGAACGCGCCGAGGGCCGCCACTCCACCGGCGGCATGGACGAGCTGTACAAGT
AGGCTACACATTGATCCTAGCAGAAGCACAGGCTGCAGGGTGACGGTCCATCCCGCTCTCCTGGGCACAA
GACATGGGCAGCGTGCCATCATCCTGCTCCTCCACCTCCGGCGGGAAGCCATGGCTAAGCTTAGAATTCA
CGGGGTCTTCTACCTTTCTCTTCTTTTTTGGAGGCTTGTACAGCTCGTCCATGCCGAGAGTGATCCCGGC
GGCGGTCACGAACTCCAGCAGGACCATGTGATCGCGCTTCTCGTTGGGGTCTTTGCTCAGTTTGGACTGG
TAGCTCAGGTAGTGGTTGTCGGGCAGCAGCACGGGGCCGTCGCCGATGGGGGTGTTCTGCTGGTAGTGGT
CGGCGAGCTGCACGCCGCCGTCCTCGATGTTGTGGCGGATCTTGAAGTTTGCCTTGATGCCGTTCTTCTG
CTTGTCGGCGGTGATATAGACGTTGTGGCTGTTGTAGTTGTACTCCAGCTTGTGCCCCAGGATGTTGCCG
TCCTCCTTGAAGTCGATGCCCTTCAGCTCGATGCGGTTCACCAGGGTGTCGCCCTCGAACTTCACCTCGG
CGCGGGTCTTGTAGTTGCCGTCGTCCTTGAAGAAGATGGTGCGCTCCTGGACGTAGCCTTCGGGCATGGC
GGACTTGAAGAAGTCGTGCTGCTTCATGTGGTCGGGGTAGCGGGCGAAGCACTGCAGGCCGTAGCCGAGG
GTGGTCACGAGGGTGGGCCAGGGCACGGGCAGCTTGCCGGTGGTGCAGATCAACTTCAGGGTCAGCTTGC
CGTAGGTGGCATCGCCCTCGCCCTCGCCGGACACGCTGAACTTGTGGCCGTTTACGTCGCCGTCCAGCTC
GACCAGGATGGGCACCACCCCGGTGAACAGCTCCTCGCCCTTGCTCACCATGGTGGCCATAACTTCGTAT
AAAGTATCCTATACGAAGTTATTTGCCTTAACCCAGAAATTATCACTGTTATTCTTTAGAATGGTGCAAA
GAATAACTTCGTATAATGTATGCTATACGAAGTTATGAATTCGATATCAAGCTTATCGATAATCAACCTC
TGGATTACAAAATTTGTGAAAGATTGACTGGTATTCTTAACTATGTTGCTCCTTTTACGCTATGTGGATA
CGCTGCTTTAATGCCTTTGTATCATGCTATTGCTTCCCGTATGGCTTTCATTTTCTCCTCCTTGTATAAA
TCCTGGTTGCTGTCTCTTTATGAGGAGTTGTGGCCCGTTGTCAGGCAACGTGGCGTGGTGTGCACTGTGT
TTGCTGACGCAACCCCCACTGGTTGGGGCATTGCCACCACCTGTCAGCTCCTTTCCGGGACTTTCGCTTT
CCCCCTCCCTATTGCCACGGCGGAACTCATCGCCGCCTGCCTTGCCCGCTGCTGGACAGGGGCTCGGCTG
TTGGGCACTGACAATTCCGTGGTGTTGTCGGGGAAATCATCGTCCTTTCCTTGGCTGCTCGCCTATGTTG
CCACCTGGATTCTGCGCGGGACGTCCTTCTGCTACGTCCCTTCGGCCCTCAATCCAGCGGACCTTCCTTC
CCGCGGCCTGCTGCCGGCTCTGCGGCCTCTTCCGCGTCTTCGCCTTCGCCCTCAGACGAGTCGGATCTCC
CTTTGGGCCGCCTCCCCGCATCGATACCGAGCGCTGCTCGAGAGATCTACGGGTGGCATCCCTGTGACCC
CTCCCCAGTGCCTCTCCTGGCCCTGGAAGTTGCCACTCCAGTGCCCACCAGCCTTGTCCTAATAAAATTA
AGTTGCATCATTTTGTCTGACTAGGTGTCCTTCTATAATATTATGGGGTGGAGGGGGGTGGTATGGAGCA
AGGGGCAAGTTGGGAAGACAACCTGTAGGGCCTGCGGGGTCTATTGGGAACCAAGCTGGAGTGCAGTGGC
ACAATCTTGGCTCACTGCAATCTCCGCCTCCTGGGTTCAAGCGATTCTCCTGCCTCAGCCTCCCGAGTTG
TTGGGATTCCAGGCATGCATGACCAGGCTCAGCTAATTTTTGTTTTTTTGGTAGAGACGGGGTTTCACCA
TATTGGCCAGGCTGGTCTCCAACTCCTAATCTCAGGTGATCTACCCACCTTGGCCTCCCAAATTGCTGGG
ATTACAGGCGTGAACCACTGCTCCCTTCCCTGTCCTTCTGATTTTGTAGGTAACCACGTGCGGACCGAGC
GGCCGCAGGAACCCCTAGTGATGGAGTTGGCCACTCCCTCTCTGCGCGCTCGCTCGCTCACTGAGGCCGG
GCGACCAAAGGTCGCCCGACGCCCGGGCTTTGCCCGGGCGGCCTCAGTGAGCGAGCGAGCGCGCAGCTGC
CTGCAGGGGCGCCTGATGCGGTATTTTCTCCTTACGCATCTGTGCGGTATTTCACACCGCATA
[142 nt withheld, positions 3914-4055]
C
[141 nt withheld, positions 4057-4197]
CCTTTGACGTTGGAGTCCACGTTCTTT
[37 nt withheld, positions 4225-4261]
ACCCTATCTCGGGCTATTCTTTTGATTTATAAGGGATTTTGCCGATTTCGGCCTATTGGTTAAAAAATGA
GCTGATTTAACAAAAATTTAACGCGAATTTTAACAAAATATTAACGTTTACAATTTTATGGTGCACTCTC
AGTACAATCTGCTCTGATGCCGCATAGTTAAGCCAGCCCCGACACCCGCCAACACCCGCTGACGCGCCCT
GACGGGCTTGTCTGCTCCCGGCATCCGCTTACAGACAAGCTGTGACCGTCTCCGGGAGCTGCATGTGTCA
GAGGTTTTCACCGTCATCACCGAAACGCGCGAGACGAAAGGGCCTCGTGATACGCCTATTTTTATAGGTT
AATGTCATGATAATAATGGTTTCTTAGACGTCAGGTGGCACTTTTCGGGGAAATGTGCGCGGAACCCCTA
TTTGTTTATTTTTCTAAATACATTCAAATATGTATCCGCTCATGAGACAATAACCCTGATAAATGCTTCA
ATAATATTGAAAAAGGAAGAGTATGAGTATTCAACATTTCCGTGTCGCCCTTATTCCCTTTTTTGCGGCA
TTTTGCCTTCCTGTTTTTGCTCACCCAGAAACGCTGGTGAAAGTAAAAGATGCTGAAGATCAGTTGGGTG
CACGAGTGGGTTACATCGAACTGGATCTCAACAGCGGTAAGATCCTTGAGAGTTTTCGCCCCGAAGAACG
TTTTCCAATGATGAGCACTTTTAAAGTTCTGCTATGTGGCGCGGTATTATCCCGTATTGACGCCGGGCAA
GAGCAACTCGGTCGCCGCATACACTATTCTCAGAATGACTTGGTTGAGTACTCACCAGTCACAGAAAAGC
ATCTTACGGATGGCATGACAGTAAGAGAATTATGCAGTGCTGCCATAACCATGAGTGATAACACTGCGGC
CAACTTACTTCTGACAACGATCGGAGGACCGAAGGAGCTAACCGCTTTTTTGCACAACATGGGGGATCAT
GTAACTCGCCTTGATCGTTGGGAACCGGAGCTGAATGAAGCCATACCAAACGACGAGCGTGACACCACGA
TGCCTGTAGCAATGGCAACAACGTTGCGCAAACTATTAACTGGCGAACTACTTACTCTAGCTTCCCGGCA
ACAATTAATAGACTGGATGGAGGCGGATAAAGTTGCAGGACCACTTCTGCGCTCGGCCCTTCCGGCTGGC
TGGTTTATTGCTGATAAATCTGGAGCCGGTGAGCGTGGGTCTCGCGGTATCATTGCAGCACTGGGGCCAG
ATGGTAAGCCCTCCCGTATCGTAGTTATCTACACGACGGGGAGTCAGGCAACTATGGATGAACGAAATAG
ACAGATCGCTGAGATAGGTGCCTCACTGATTAAGCATTGGTAACTGTCAGACCAAGTTTACTCATATATA
CTTTAGATTGATTTAAAACTTCATTTTTAATTTAAAAGGATCTAGGTGAAGATCCTTTTTGATAATCTCA
TGACCAAAATCCCTTAACGTGAGTTTTCGTTCCACTGAGCGTCAGACCCCGTAGAAAAGATCAAAGGATC
TTCTTGAGATCCTTTTTTTCTGCGCGTAATCTGCTGCTTGCAAACAAAAAAACCACCGCTACCAGCGGTG
GTTTGTTTGCCGGATCAAGAGCTACCAACTCTTTTTCCGAAGGTAACTGGCTTCAGCAGAGCGCAGATAC
CAAATACTGTCCTTCTAGTGTAGCCGTAGTTAGGCCACCACTTCAAGAACTCTGTAGCACCGCCTACATA
CCTCGCTCTGCTAATCCTGTTACCAGTGGCTGCTGCCAGTGGCGATAAGTCGTGTCTTACCGGGTTGGAC
TCAAGACGATAGTTACCGGATAAGGCGCAGCGGTCGGGCTGAACGGGGGGTTCGTGCACACAGCCCAGCT
TGGAGCGAACGACCTACACCGAACTGAGATACCTACAGCGTGAGCTATGAGAAAGCGCCACGCTTCCCGA
AGGGAGAAAGGCGGACAGGTATCCGGTAAGCGGCAGGGTCGGAACAGGAGAGCGCACGAGGGAGCTTCCA
GGGGGAAACGCCTGGTATCTTTATAGTCCTGTCGGGTTTCGCCACCTCTGACTTGAGCGTCGATTTTTGT
GATGCTCGTCAGGGGGGCGGAGCCTATGGAAAAACGCCAGCAACGCGGCCTTTTTACGGTTCCTGGCCTT
TTGCTGGCCTTTTGCTCACATGT
Features (pLannotate 1.2.2; 22 found; start..end, strand, type, name):
      1..141     -  repeat_region  AAV2 ITR: inverted terminal repeat of adeno-associated virus serotype 2 inverted
    700..733     +  protein_bind   lox2272: Cre-mediated recombination occurs in the 8-bp core sequence (GGATACTT). lox2272 sites are compatible with each other, but incompatible with loxP or loxN sites (Lee and Saito, 1988). Cre recombinase
    734..783     -  intron         β-globin intron (fragment): internally truncated intron from human β-globin
    784..817     +  protein_bind   loxP: Cre-mediated recombination occurs in the 8-bp core sequence (GCATACAT). Cre recombinase
    832..1542    +  CDS            mCherry: monomeric derivative of DsRed fluorescent protein (Shaner et al., 2004) mammalian codon-optimized
   1544..1672    -  CDS            d2EYFP (fragment): EYFP destabilized by residues 422-461 of mouse ornithine decarboxylase, giving an in vivo half-life of ~2 hours mammalian codon-optimized
   1691..1711    -  CDS            SV40 NLS: nuclear localization signal of SV40 (simian virus 40) large T antigen
   1715..2431    -  CDS            mVenus: mVenus is a basic (constitutively fluorescent) yellow fluorescent protein published in 2006, derived from Aequorea victoria. It is reported to be a rapidly-maturing monomer with moderate acid sensitivity.
   2439..2472    -  protein_bind   lox2272: Cre-mediated recombination occurs in the 8-bp core sequence (GGATACTT). lox2272 sites are compatible with each other, but incompatible with loxP or loxN sites (Lee and Saito, 1988). Cre recombinase
   2473..2522    -  intron         β-globin intron (fragment): internally truncated intron from human β-globin
   2523..2556    -  protein_bind   loxP: Cre-mediated recombination occurs in the 8-bp core sequence (GCATACAT). Cre recombinase
   2557..2581    +  misc_feature   MCS (fragment): pBluescript multiple cloning site
   2581..3169    +  misc_feature   WPRE: woodchuck hepatitis virus posttranscriptional regulatory element
   3201..3677    +  polyA_signal   hGH poly(A) signal: human growth hormone polyadenylation signal
   3717..3857    +  repeat_region  AAV2 ITR: inverted terminal repeat of adeno-associated virus serotype 2 inverted
   3862..3913    -  misc_feature   bom (fragment): basis of mobility region from pBR322
   3932..4312    +  rep_origin     M13 ori (sequence partly withheld): M13 bacteriophage origin of replication; arrow indicates direction of (+) strand synthesis
   4388..4437    -  misc_feature   bom (fragment): basis of mobility region from pBR322
   4539..4574    -  CDS            rop (fragment): Rop protein, which maintains plasmids at low copy number; rop
   4669..4773    +  promoter       AmpR promoter: bla
   4774..5634    +  CDS            AmpR: β-lactamase; bla; confers resistance to ampicillin, carbenicillin, and related antibiotics
   5805..6393    +  rep_origin     ori: high-copy-number ColE1/pMB1/pBR322/pUC origin of replication
