>Addgene plasmid #110058 | AAV-P(Per2)-DIO-mCherry-Venus-NLS-D2 | addgene full sequence | sequence record 210746 | Addgene NGS Result
TTTTACGGTTCCTGGCCTTTTGCTGGCCTTTTGCTCACATGTCCTGCAGGCAGCTGCGCGCTCGCTCGCT
CACTGAGGCCGCCCGGGCGTCGGGCGACCTTTGGTCGCCCGGCCTCAGTGAGCGAGCGAGCGCGCAGAGA
GGGAGTGGCCAACTCCATCACTAGGGGTTCCTGCGGCCGCACGCGTCGGATTACCGAGGCTGGTCACGTC
GTCGCAGGTGATAGGCCGGGGGCCCTGGTCTCTGCCGGCTGTGAGTTGCGCAGCGGCCAAGCACCATTCC
CCCGCGCCGCAGTGGTACGCGCCACTCCGGGGCTGCACGAGCGGGCCACCGCCGTGCCAGGTGAATGGAA
GTCCCGCAGGCCGGAAGTGGACGAGCCTACTCGCCCGGGCGCGGGGGGGCGCAAGAGCGCGCAGCATCTT
CATTGAGGAACCCGGGCGGCGAACATGGAGTTCCATGTGCGTCTTATGTAAAGAGAGCGACGGGCGTCTC
CACCAATTGACGAGCGTAGCTCTCAGGTTCCGCCCCGCCAGTATGCAAATGAGGTGGCACTCCGACCAAT
GGCGCGCGCAGGGGCGGGCTCAGCGCGCGCGGTCACGTTTTCCACTATGTGACAGCGGAGGGCGACGCGG
CGGCAGCGGCGCTACTGGGACTAGCGGCTCCGGGCGGCTGCGGCGCAGGCCGAGCGCACCAAGTGACGGG
CCGAGCAAGGGATCTAGAGTCGACTCCGGAATAACTTCGTATAGGATACTTTATACGAAGTTATGCAGAA
TGGTAGCTGGATTGTAGCTGCTATTAGCAATATGAAACCTCTTAATAACTTCGTATAGCATACATTATAC
GAAGTTATGGCGCGCCGCCACCATGGTGAGCAAGGGCGAGGAGGATAACATGGCCATCATCAAGGAGTTC
ATGCGCTTCAAGGTGCACATGGAGGGCTCCGTGAACGGCCACGAGTTCGAGATCGAGGGCGAGGGCGAGG
GCCGCCCCTACGAGGGCACCCAGACCGCCAAGCTGAAGGTGACCAAGGGTGGCCCCCTGCCCTTCGCCTG
GGACATCCTGTCCCCTCAGTTCATGTACGGCTCCAAGGCCTACGTGAAGCACCCCGCCGACATCCCCGAC
TACTTGAAGCTGTCCTTCCCCGAGGGCTTCAAGTGGGAGCGCGTGATGAACTTCGAGGACGGCGGCGTGG
TGACCGTGACCCAGGACTCCTCCCTGCAGGACGGCGAGTTCATCTACAAGGTGAAGCTGCGCGGCACCAA
CTTCCCCTCCGACGGCCCCGTAATGCAGAAGAAGACCATGGGCTGGGAGGCCTCCTCCGAGCGGATGTAC
CCCGAGGACGGCGCCCTGAAGGGCGAGATCAAGCAGAGGCTGAAGCTGAAGGACGGCGGCCACTACGACG
CTGAGGTCAAGACCACCTACAAGGCCAAGAAGCCCGTGCAGCTGCCCGGCGCCTACAACGTCAACATCAA
GTTGGACATCACCTCCCACAACGAGGACTACACCATCGTGGAACAGTACGAACGCGCCGAGGGCCGCCAC
TCCACCGGCGGCATGGACGAGCTGTACAAGTAGGCTACACATTGATCCTAGCAGAAGCACAGGCTGCAGG
GTGACGGTCCATCCCGCTCTCCTGGGCACAAGACATGGGCAGCGTGCCATCATCCTGCTCCTCCACCTCC
GGCGGGAAGCCATGGCTAAGCTTAGAATTCACGGGGTCTTCTACCTTTCTCTTCTTTTTTGGAGGCTTGT
ACAGCTCGTCCATGCCGAGAGTGATCCCGGCGGCGGTCACGAACTCCAGCAGGACCATGTGATCGCGCTT
CTCGTTGGGGTCTTTGCTCAGTTTGGACTGGTAGCTCAGGTAGTGGTTGTCGGGCAGCAGCACGGGGCCG
TCGCCGATGGGGGTGTTCTGCTGGTAGTGGTCGGCGAGCTGCACGCCGCCGTCCTCGATGTTGTGGCGGA
TCTTGAAGTTTGCCTTGATGCCGTTCTTCTGCTTGTCGGCGGTGATATAGACGTTGTGGCTGTTGTAGTT
GTACTCCAGCTTGTGCCCCAGGATGTTGCCGTCCTCCTTGAAGTCGATGCCCTTCAGCTCGATGCGGTTC
ACCAGGGTGTCGCCCTCGAACTTCACCTCGGCGCGGGTCTTGTAGTTGCCGTCGTCCTTGAAGAAGATGG
TGCGCTCCTGGACGTAGCCTTCGGGCATGGCGGACTTGAAGAAGTCGTGCTGCTTCATGTGGTCGGGGTA
GCGGGCGAAGCACTGCAGGCCGTAGCCGAGGGTGGTCACGAGGGTGGGCCAGGGCACGGGCAGCTTGCCG
GTGGTGCAGATCAACTTCAGGGTCAGCTTGCCGTAGGTGGCATCGCCCTCGCCCTCGCCGGACACGCTGA
ACTTGTGGCCGTTTACGTCGCCGTCCAGCTCGACCAGGATGGGCACCACCCCGGTGAACAGCTCCTCGCC
CTTGCTCACCATGGTGGCCATAACTTCGTATAAAGTATCCTATACGAAGTTATTTGCCTTAACCCAGAAA
TTATCACTGTTATTCTTTAGAATGGTGCAAAGAATAACTTCGTATAATGTATGCTATACGAAGTTATGAA
TTCGATATCAAGCTTATCGATAATCAACCTCTGGATTACAAAATTTGTGAAAGATTGACTGGTATTCTTA
ACTATGTTGCTCCTTTTACGCTATGTGGATACGCTGCTTTAATGCCTTTGTATCATGCTATTGCTTCCCG
TATGGCTTTCATTTTCTCCTCCTTGTATAAATCCTGGTTGCTGTCTCTTTATGAGGAGTTGTGGCCCGTT
GTCAGGCAACGTGGCGTGGTGTGCACTGTGTTTGCTGACGCAACCCCCACTGGTTGGGGCATTGCCACCA
CCTGTCAGCTCCTTTCCGGGACTTTCGCTTTCCCCCTCCCTATTGCCACGGCGGAACTCATCGCCGCCTG
CCTTGCCCGCTGCTGGACAGGGGCTCGGCTGTTGGGCACTGACAATTCCGTGGTGTTGTCGGGGAAATCA
TCGTCCTTTCCTTGGCTGCTCGCCTATGTTGCCACCTGGATTCTGCGCGGGACGTCCTTCTGCTACGTCC
CTTCGGCCCTCAATCCAGCGGACCTTCCTTCCCGCGGCCTGCTGCCGGCTCTGCGGCCTCTTCCGCGTCT
TCGCCTTCGCCCTCAGACGAGTCGGATCTCCCTTTGGGCCGCCTCCCCGCATCGATACCGAGCGCTGCTC
GAGAGATCTACGGGTGGCATCCCTGTGACCCCTCCCCAGTGCCTCTCCTGGCCCTGGAAGTTGCCACTCC
AGTGCCCACCAGCCTTGTCCTAATAAAATTAAGTTGCATCATTTTGTCTGACTAGGTGTCCTTCTATAAT
ATTATGGGGTGGAGGGGGGTGGTATGGAGCAAGGGGCAAGTTGGGAAGACAACCTGTAGGGCCTGCGGGG
TCTATTGGGAACCAAGCTGGAGTGCAGTGGCACAATCTTGGCTCACTGCAATCTCCGCCTCCTGGGTTCA
AGCGATTCTCCTGCCTCAGCCTCCCGAGTTGTTGGGATTCCAGGCATGCATGACCAGGCTCAGCTAATTT
TTGTTTTTTTGGTAGAGACGGGGTTTCACCATATTGGCCAGGCTGGTCTCCAACTCCTAATCTCAGGTGA
TCTACCCACCTTGGCCTCCCAAATTGCTGGGATTACAGGCGTGAACCACTGCTCCCTTCCCTGTCCTTCT
GATTTTGTAGGTAACCACGTGCGGACCGAGCGGCCGCAGGAACCCCTAGTGATGGAGTTGGCCACTCCCT
CTCTGCGCGCTCGCTCGCTCACTGAGGCCGGGCGACCAAAGGTCGCCCGACGCCCGGGCTTTGCCCGGGC
GGCCTCAGTGAGCGAGCGAGCGCGCAGCTGCCTGCAGGGGCGCCTGATGCGGTATTTTCTCCTTACGCAT
CTGTGCGGTATTTCACACCGCATA
[95 nt withheld, positions 3945-4039]
T
[46 nt withheld, positions 4041-4086]
C
[141 nt withheld, positions 4088-4228]
CCTTTGACGTTGGAGTCCACGTTCTTT
[37 nt withheld, positions 4256-4292]
ACTCTATCTCGGGCTATTCTTTTGATTTATAAGGGATTTTGCCGATTTCGGTCTATTGGTTAAAAAATGA
GCTGATTTAACAAAAATTTAACGCGAATTTTAACAAAATATTAACGTTTACAATTTTATGGTGCACTCTC
AGTACAATCTGCTCTGATGCCGCATAGTTAAGCCAGCCCCGACACCCGCCAACACCCGCTGACGCGCCCT
GACGGGCTTGTCTGCTCCCGGCATCCGCTTACAGACAAGCTGTGACCGTCTCCGGGAGCTGCATGTGTCA
GAGGTTTTCACCGTCATCACCGAAACGCGCGAGACGAAAGGGCCTCGTGATACGCCTATTTTTATAGGTT
AATGTCATGATAATAATGGTTTCTTAGACGTCAGGTGGCACTTTTCGGGGAAATGTGCGCGGAACCCCTA
TTTGTTTATTTTTCTAAATACATTCAAATATGTATCCGCTCATGAGACAATAACCCTGATAAATGCTTCA
ATAATATTGAAAAAGGAAGAGTATGAGTATTCAACATTTCCGTGTCGCCCTTATTCCCTTTTTTGCGGCA
TTTTGCCTTCCTGTTTTTGCTCACCCAGAAACGCTGGTGAAAGTAAAAGATGCTGAAGATCAGTTGGGTG
CACGAGTGGGTTACATCGAACTGGATCTCAACAGCGGTAAGATCCTTGAGAGTTTTCGCCCCGAAGAACG
TTTTCCAATGATGAGCACTTTTAAAGTTCTGCTATGTGGCGCGGTATTATCCCGTATTGACGCCGGGCAA
GAGCAACTCGGTCGCCGCATACACTATTCTCAGAATGACTTGGTTGAGTACTCACCAGTCACAGAAAAGC
ATCTTACGGATGGCATGACAGTAAGAGAATTATGCAGTGCTGCCATAACCATGAGTGATAACACTGCGGC
CAACTTACTTCTGACAACGATCGGAGGACCGAAGGAGCTAACCGCTTTTTTGCACAACATGGGGGATCAT
GTAACTCGCCTTGATCGTTGGGAACCGGAGCTGAATGAAGCCATACCAAACGACGAGCGTGACACCACGA
TGCCTGTAGCAATGGCAACAACGTTGCGCAAACTATTAACTGGCGAACTACTTACTCTAGCTTCCCGGCA
ACAATTAATAGACTGGATGGAGGCGGATAAAGTTGCAGGACCACTTCTGCGCTCGGCCCTTCCGGCTGGC
TGGTTTATTGCTGATAAATCTGGAGCCGGTGAGCGTGGGTCTCGCGGTATCATTGCAGCACTGGGGCCAG
ATGGTAAGCCCTCCCGTATCGTAGTTATCTACACGACGGGGAGTCAGGCAACTATGGATGAACGAAATAG
ACAGATCGCTGAGATAGGTGCCTCACTGATTAAGCATTGGTAACTGTCAGACCAAGTTTACTCATATATA
CTTTAGATTGATTTAAAACTTCATTTTTAATTTAAAAGGATCTAGGTGAAGATCCTTTTTGATAATCTCA
TGACCAAAATCCCTTAACGTGAGTTTTCGTTCCACTGAGCGTCAGACCCCGTAGAAAAGATCAAAGGATC
TTCTTGAGATCCTTTTTTTCTGCGCGTAATCTGCTGCTTGCAAACAAAAAAACCACCGCTACCAGCGGTG
GTTTGTTTGCCGGATCAAGAGCTACCAACTCTTTTTCCGAAGGTAACTGGCTTCAGCAGAGCGCAGATAC
CAAATACTGTTCTTCTAGTGTAGCCGTAGTTAGGCCACCACTTCAAGAACTCTGTAGCACCGCCTACATA
CCTCGCTCTGCTAATCCTGTTACCAGTGGCTGCTGCCAGTGGCGATAAGTCGTGTCTTACCGGGTTGGAC
TCAAGACGATAGTTACCGGATAAGGCGCAGCGGTCGGGCTGAACGGGGGGTTCGTGCACACAGCCCAGCT
TGGAGCGAACGACCTACACCGAACTGAGATACCTACAGCGTGAGCTATGAGAAAGCGCCACGCTTCCCGA
AGGGAGAAAGGCGGACAGGTATCCGGTAAGCGGCAGGGTCGGAACAGGAGAGCGCACGAGGGAGCTTCCA
GGGGGAAACGCCTGGTATCTTTATAGTCCTGTCGGGTTTCGCCACCTCTGACTTGAGCGTCGATTTTTGT
GATGCTCGTCAGGGGGGCGGAGCCTATGGAAAAACGCCAGCAACGCGGCCT
Features (pLannotate 1.2.2; 23 found; start..end, strand, type, name):
     54..81      +  repeat_region  AAV2 ITR (fragment): inverted terminal repeat of adeno-associated virus serotype 2 inverted
    110..137     +  repeat_region  AAV2 ITR (fragment): inverted terminal repeat of adeno-associated virus serotype 2 inverted
    731..764     +  protein_bind   lox2272: Cre-mediated recombination occurs in the 8-bp core sequence (GGATACTT). lox2272 sites are compatible with each other, but incompatible with loxP or loxN sites (Lee and Saito, 1988). Cre recombinase
    765..814     -  intron         β-globin intron (fragment): internally truncated intron from human β-globin
    815..848     +  protein_bind   loxP: Cre-mediated recombination occurs in the 8-bp core sequence (GCATACAT). Cre recombinase
    863..1573    +  CDS            mCherry: monomeric derivative of DsRed fluorescent protein (Shaner et al., 2004) mammalian codon-optimized
   1575..1703    -  CDS            d2EYFP (fragment): EYFP destabilized by residues 422-461 of mouse ornithine decarboxylase, giving an in vivo half-life of ~2 hours mammalian codon-optimized
   1722..1742    -  CDS            SV40 NLS: nuclear localization signal of SV40 (simian virus 40) large T antigen
   1746..2462    -  CDS            mVenus: mVenus is a basic (constitutively fluorescent) yellow fluorescent protein published in 2006, derived from Aequorea victoria. It is reported to be a rapidly-maturing monomer with moderate acid sensitivity.
   2470..2503    -  protein_bind   lox2272: Cre-mediated recombination occurs in the 8-bp core sequence (GGATACTT). lox2272 sites are compatible with each other, but incompatible with loxP or loxN sites (Lee and Saito, 1988). Cre recombinase
   2504..2553    -  intron         β-globin intron (fragment): internally truncated intron from human β-globin
   2554..2587    -  protein_bind   loxP: Cre-mediated recombination occurs in the 8-bp core sequence (GCATACAT). Cre recombinase
   2588..2612    +  misc_feature   MCS (fragment): pBluescript multiple cloning site
   2612..3200    +  misc_feature   WPRE: woodchuck hepatitis virus posttranscriptional regulatory element
   3232..3708    +  polyA_signal   hGH poly(A) signal: human growth hormone polyadenylation signal
   3748..3888    +  repeat_region  AAV2 ITR: inverted terminal repeat of adeno-associated virus serotype 2 inverted
   3893..3944    -  misc_feature   bom (fragment): basis of mobility region from pBR322
   3963..4418    +  rep_origin     f1 ori (sequence partly withheld): f1 bacteriophage origin of replication; arrow indicates direction of (+) strand synthesis
   4419..4468    -  misc_feature   bom (fragment): basis of mobility region from pBR322
   4570..4605    -  CDS            rop (fragment): Rop protein, which maintains plasmids at low copy number; rop
   4700..4804    +  promoter       AmpR promoter: bla
   4805..5665    +  CDS            AmpR: β-lactamase; bla; confers resistance to ampicillin, carbenicillin, and related antibiotics
   5836..6424    +  rep_origin     ori: high-copy-number ColE1/pMB1/pBR322/pUC origin of replication
