[The description below was written by a language model from this plasmid's Addgene catalogue record and pLannotate feature annotations shown in this document.]
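Description:
AAV-P(Per2)-DIO-mCherry-Venus-NLS-D2 is an AAV2-based transfer plasmid of about 6.45 kb for Cre-dependent fluorescent reporting of Per2 transcription in mammalian cells. It replicates in E. coli from a high-copy ColE1/pUC-type origin under ampicillin selection (AmpR with its own promoter), and the backbone also carries an f1/M13 phage origin. The expression cassette is flanked by AAV2 inverted terminal repeats, which allow it to be packaged into recombinant AAV particles. In the repository's sequencing result the left ITR is annotated only as short fragments and the record is 11 nt shorter than the depositor's sequence. Which record is accurate at that ITR cannot be determined from the annotations.

The catalogue lists the mouse Per2 promoter as the driver. It is not annotated in either feature table but presumably occupies the unannotated stretch between the left ITR and the first lox site. Downstream, paired lox2272 and loxP sites in opposing orientations form a DIO (double-floxed inverted) switch around two reading frames. mCherry lies in the forward orientation, while mVenus, fused at its C terminus to an SV40 nuclear localization signal and the ornithine decarboxylase degradation domain (D2, roughly two-hour half-life), lies inverted. Without Cre, the promoter should therefore express mCherry. Cre-mediated inversion and excision would lock the cassette in the flipped orientation, so that destabilized nuclear Venus is expressed instead. Its rapid turnover lets fluorescence follow changes in promoter activity. A WPRE and the human growth hormone polyadenylation signal follow the cassette to enhance expression and terminate transcripts. The associated publication title indicates use for long-term in vivo recording of circadian rhythms in the brains of freely moving mice, restricted to Cre-defined cell populations.
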