Addgene plasmid #110058: AAV-P(Per2)-DIO-mCherry-Venus-NLS-D2
Purpose: Per2 transcription fluorescence reporter
Depositing lab: Eric Erquan Zhang. Depositing organization: National Institute of Biological Sciences, Beijing. Publication: Long-term in vivo recording of circadian rhythms in brains of freely moving mice. Mei L, Fan Y, Lv X, Welsh DK, Zhan C, Zhang EE. Proc Natl Acad Sci U S A. 2018 Apr 2. pii: 1717735115. doi: 10.1073/pnas.1717735115. PubMed 29610316.
Backbone
  Vector backbone: aav2
  Backbone size w/o insert (bp): 4171
  Total vector size (bp): 6454
  Vector type: Mammalian Expression, AAV, Cre/Lox
Growth in bacteria
  Bacterial resistance: Ampicillin, 100 μg/mL
  Growth temperature: 37°C
  Growth strain: NEB Stable
  Copy number: High Copy
Gene/Insert
  Gene/Insert name: Per2 promoter and mCherry and Venus (alt name: Per2 promoter)
  Species: M. musculus (mouse)
  Entrez Gene: Per2 (a.k.a. mKIAA0347, mPer2)
  Promoter: Per2
  Tag / fusion protein: NLS-D2 (C terminal on insert)
  Cloning method: Gibson Cloning
  Sequencing primers: 5′ Unknown
Terms and licenses: Academic/Nonprofit Terms; Industry Terms: Not Available to Industry
How to cite: AAV-P(Per2)-DIO-mCherry-Venus-NLS-D2 was a gift from Eric Erquan Zhang (Addgene plasmid # 110058 ; http://n2t.net/addgene:110058 ; RRID:Addgene_110058)
